Addgene plasmid #77362: CSNK1G3 gRNA (BRDN0001145081)
Purpose: 3rd generation lentiviral gRNA plasmid targeting human CSNK1G3
Depositing lab: John Doench & David Root. Depositing organization: Broad Institute. Publication: Optimized sgRNA design to maximize activity and minimize off-target effects of CRISPR-Cas9. Doench JG, Fusi N, Sullender M, Hegde M, Vaimberg EW, Donovan KF, Smith I, Tothova Z, Wilen C, Orchard R, Virgin HW, Listgarten J, Root DE. Nat Biotechnol. 2016 Jan 18. doi: 10.1038/nbt.3437. PubMed 26780180.
Backbone
  Vector backbone: lentiGuide-Puro
  Backbone manufacturer: Zhang Lab (Addgene plasmid # 52963)
  Vector type: Mammalian Expression, Lentiviral, CRISPR
  Selectable markers: Puromycin
Growth in bacteria
  Bacterial resistance: Ampicillin, 100 μg/mL
  Growth temperature: 37°C
  Growth strain: DH5alpha
  Copy number: High Copy
Gene/Insert
  Gene/Insert name: CSNK1G3 (alt names: CSNK1G3; NM_001031812.3)
  gRNA/shRNA sequence: ATAGCATTGTATTTACCACA
  Species: H. sapiens (human)
  Entrez Gene: CSNK1G3 (a.k.a. CKI-gamma 3, CSNK1G3L)
  Promoter: hU6
  Cloning method: Unknown
  Sequencing primers: 5′ U6-F; 3′ pS2-R
Terms and licenses: Academic/Nonprofit Terms; Industry Terms: Not Available to Industry
Depositor comments: The gRNA was designed to target the following Genbank reference sequence(s): NM_001031812.3,NM_001044723.2,NM_001270572.1,NM_001270573.1,NM_004384.4. Note that this plasmid does NOT contain Cas9. It should be used in conjunction with lentiCas9-Blast (Addgene #52962) or otherwise with cell lines already expressing Cas9. Browse the full kinome gRNA library at http://www.addgene.org/pooled-library/broadgpp-human-kinome/ or visit http://www.broadinstitute.org/rnai/public/ for detailed protocols and information.
How to cite: CSNK1G3 gRNA (BRDN0001145081) was a gift from John Doench & David Root (Addgene plasmid # 77362 ; http://n2t.net/addgene:77362 ; RRID:Addgene_77362)
