[The description below was written by a language model from this plasmid's Addgene catalogue record and pLannotate feature annotations shown in this document.]
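Description:
CSNK1G3 gRNA (BRDN0001145081) is a third-generation lentiviral guide RNA plasmid built on the lentiGuide-Puro backbone and designed to target human CSNK1G3, which encodes casein kinase I gamma 3. It is one clone from a human kinome gRNA collection, and the guide was designed against several CSNK1G3 reference transcripts. In bacteria the roughly 8.3 kb plasmid is maintained through a high-copy ColE1/pUC-type origin and selected with ampicillin via β-lactamase. An f1 origin, SV40 origin and remnants of a lac/T7/T3 cloning region are also annotated in the backbone.

The lentiviral cassette is framed by an RSV promoter-driven truncated HIV-1 5' LTR and a self-inactivating ΔU3 3' LTR, so genomic RNA production is Tat-independent and the integrated provirus lacks LTR promoter activity. Between the LTRs lie the Ψ packaging signal with a partial gag sequence, the RRE for Rev-dependent nuclear export, and a cPPT/CTS that aids nuclear import of the viral genome. The payload consists of two expression units. A human U6 RNA polymerase III promoter drives the 20-nucleotide CSNK1G3 spacer fused to the Streptococcus pyogenes Cas9 guide scaffold. An EF-1α promoter, annotated as core promoter plus intron A, drives puromycin N-acetyltransferase for selecting transduced mammalian cells, and a WPRE follows to enhance transcript expression.

The plasmid does not encode Cas9, so it is intended for use with a separate Cas9 lentiviral vector or in cell lines that already express Cas9. In that setting it is typically used for CRISPR knockout of CSNK1G3.
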