Features (pLannotate 1.2.2; 29 found; start..end, strand, type, name):
     14..80      +  CDS            small t antigen (fragment): SV40 (simian virus 40) small t antigen
    106..317     +  promoter       EF-1α core promoter: core promoter for human elongation factor EF-1α
    318..1256    +  intron         EF-1α intron A: intron upstream of the start codon of human EF-1α
   1278..1877    +  CDS            PuroR (fragment): puromycin N-acetyltransferase; pac from Streptomyces; confers resistance to puromycin
   1893..2481    +  misc_feature   WPRE: woodchuck hepatitis virus posttranscriptional regulatory element
   2532..2551    +  misc_feature   cPPT/CTS (fragment): central polypurine tract and central termination sequence of HIV-1
   2553..2786    +  LTR            3' LTR (ΔU3): self-inactivating 3' long terminal repeat (LTR) from HIV-1
   2864..2985    +  polyA_signal   SV40 poly(A) signal: SV40 polyadenylation signal
   3025..3160    +  rep_origin     SV40 ori: SV40 origin of replication
   3181..3199    -  promoter       T7 promoter: promoter for bacteriophage T7 RNA polymerase
   3207..3362    +  CDS            lacZα (fragment): LacZα fragment of β-galactosidase; lacZ fragment
   3367..3795    +  rep_origin     f1 ori (sequence partly withheld): f1 bacteriophage origin of replication; arrow indicates direction of (+) strand synthesis
   3848..3952    +  promoter       AmpR promoter: bla
   3953..4813    +  CDS            AmpR: β-lactamase; bla; confers resistance to ampicillin, carbenicillin, and related antibiotics
   4984..5572    +  rep_origin     ori: high-copy-number ColE1/pMB1/pBR322/pUC origin of replication
   5755..5847    +  CDS            lacI (fragment): lac repressor; lacI; The lac repressor binds to the lac operator to inhibit transcription in E. coli. This inhibition can be relieved by adding lactose or isopropyl-β-D-thiogalactopyranoside (IPTG).
   5860..5881    +  protein_bind   CAP binding site: CAP binding activates transcription in the presence of cAMP. E. coli catabolite activator protein
   5896..5926    +  promoter       lac promoter: promoter for the E. coli lac operon
   5934..5950    +  protein_bind   lac operator: The lac repressor binds to the lac operator to inhibit transcription in E. coli. This inhibition can be relieved by adding lactose or isopropyl-β-D-thiogalactopyranoside (IPTG). lac repressor encoded by lacI
   5995..6013    +  promoter       T3 promoter: promoter for bacteriophage T3 RNA polymerase
   6041..6267    +  promoter       RSV promoter: Rous sarcoma virus enhancer/promoter
   6268..6448    +  LTR            5' LTR (truncated): truncated 5' long terminal repeat (LTR) from HIV-1
   6495..6620    +  misc_feature   HIV-1 Ψ: packaging signal of human immunodeficiency virus type 1
   6604..6967    +  CDS            HIV-1 gag (fragment): gag protein from human immunodeficiency virus 1; gag
   7113..7346    +  misc_feature   RRE: The Rev response element (RRE) of HIV-1 allows for Rev-dependent mRNA export from the nucleus to the cytoplasm.
   7723..7749    +  CDS            Rev (fragment): human immunodeficiency virus 1 (HIV-1) Rev protein; rev; enhances nuclear export of unspliced and incompletely spliced viral mRNAs
   7753..7993    +  promoter       U6 promoter: RNA polymerase III promoter for human U6 snRNA
   8023..8098    +  misc_RNA       gRNA scaffold: guide RNA scaffold for the Streptococcus pyogenes CRISPR/Cas9 system
   8154..8271    +  misc_feature   cPPT/CTS: central polypurine tract and central termination sequence of HIV-1
>Addgene plasmid #77362 | CSNK1G3 gRNA (BRDN0001145081) | addgene full sequence | sequence record 187616 | Addgene Assembled Sequence
CCCGGGTGCAAAGATGGATAAAGTTTTAAACAGAGAGGAATCTTTGCAGCTAATGGACCTTCTAGGTCTT
GAAAGGAGTGGGAATTGGCTCCGGTGCCCGTCAGTGGGCAGAGCGCACATCGCCCACAGTCCCCGAGAAG
TTGGGGGGAGGGGTCGGCAATTGATCCGGTGCCTAGAGAAGGTGGCGCGGGGTAAACTGGGAAAGTGATG
TCGTGTACTGGCTCCGCCTTTTTCCCGAGGGTGGGGGAGAACCGTATATAAGTGCAGTAGTCGCCGTGAA
CGTTCTTTTTCGCAACGGGTTTGCCGCCAGAACACAGGTAAGTGCCGTGTGTGGTTCCCGCGGGCCTGGC
CTCTTTACGGGTTATGGCCCTTGCGTGCCTTGAATTACTTCCACCTGGCTGCAGTACGTGATTCTTGATC
CCGAGCTTCGGGTTGGAAGTGGGTGGGAGAGTTCGAGGCCTTGCGCTTAAGGAGCCCCTTCGCCTCGTGC
TTGAGTTGAGGCCTGGCCTGGGCGCTGGGGCCGCCGCGTGCGAATCTGGTGGCACCTTCGCGCCTGTCTC
GCTGCTTTCGATAAGTCTCTAGCCATTTAAAATTTTTGATGACCTGCTGCGACGCTTTTTTTCTGGCAAG
ATAGTCTTGTAAATGCGGGCCAAGATCTGCACACTGGTATTTCGGTTTTTGGGGCCGCGGGCGGCGACGG
GGCCCGTGCGTCCCAGCGCACATGTTCGGCGAGGCGGGGCCTGCGAGCGCGGCCACCGAGAATCGGACGG
GGGTAGTCTCAAGCTGGCCGGCCTGCTCTGGTGCCTGGCCTCGCGCCGCCGTGTATCGCCCCGCCCTGGG
CGGCAAGGCTGGCCCGGTCGGCACCAGTTGCGTGAGCGGAAAGATGGCCGCTTCCCGGCCCTGCTGCAGG
GAGCTCAAAATGGAGGACGCGGCGCTCGGGAGAGCGGGCGGGTGAGTCACCCACACAAAGGAAAAGGGCC
TTTCCGTCCTCAGCCGTCGCTTCATGTGACTCCACGGAGTACCGGGCGCCGTCCAGGCACCTCGATTAGT
TCTCGAGCTTTTGGAGTACGTCGTCTTTAGGTTGGGGGGAGGGGTTTTATGCGATGGAGTTTCCCCACAC
TGAGTGGGTGGAGACTGAAGTTAGGCCAGCTTGGCACTTGATGTAATTCTCCTTGGAATTTGCCCTTTTT
GAGTTTGGATCTTGGTTCATTCTCAAGCCTCAGACAGTGGTTCAAAGTTTTTTTCTTCCATTTCAGGTGT
CGTGACGTACGGCCACCATGACCGAGTACAAGCCCACGGTGCGCCTCGCCACCCGCGACGACGTCCCCAG
GGCCGTACGCACCCTCGCCGCCGCGTTCGCCGACTACCCCGCCACGCGCCACACCGTCGATCCGGACCGC
CACATCGAGCGGGTCACCGAGCTGCAAGAACTCTTCCTCACGCGCGTCGGGCTCGACATCGGCAAGGTGT
GGGTCGCGGACGACGGCGCCGCCGTGGCGGTCTGGACCACGCCGGAGAGCGTCGAAGCGGGGGCGGTGTT
CGCCGAGATCGGCCCGCGCATGGCCGAGTTGAGCGGTTCCCGGCTGGCCGCGCAGCAACAGATGGAAGGC
CTCCTGGCGCCGCACCGGCCCAAGGAGCCCGCGTGGTTCCTGGCCACCGTCGGAGTCTCGCCCGACCACC
AGGGCAAGGGTCTGGGCAGCGCCGTCGTGCTCCCCGGAGTGGAGGCGGCCGAGCGCGCCGGGGTGCCCGC
CTTCCTGGAGACCTCCGCGCCCCGCAACCTCCCCTTCTACGAGCGGCTCGGCTTCACCGTCACCGCCGAC
GTCGAGGTGCCCGAAGGACCGCGCACCTGGTGCATGACCCGCAAGCCCGGTGCCTGAACGCGTTAAGTCG
ACAATCAACCTCTGGATTACAAAATTTGTGAAAGATTGACTGGTATTCTTAACTATGTTGCTCCTTTTAC
GCTATGTGGATACGCTGCTTTAATGCCTTTGTATCATGCTATTGCTTCCCGTATGGCTTTCATTTTCTCC
TCCTTGTATAAATCCTGGTTGCTGTCTCTTTATGAGGAGTTGTGGCCCGTTGTCAGGCAACGTGGCGTGG
TGTGCACTGTGTTTGCTGACGCAACCCCCACTGGTTGGGGCATTGCCACCACCTGTCAGCTCCTTTCCGG
GACTTTCGCTTTCCCCCTCCCTATTGCCACGGCGGAACTCATCGCCGCCTGCCTTGCCCGCTGCTGGACA
GGGGCTCGGCTGTTGGGCACTGACAATTCCGTGGTGTTGTCGGGGAAATCATCGTCCTTTCCTTGGCTGC
TCGCCTGTGTTGCCACCTGGATTCTGCGCGGGACGTCCTTCTGCTACGTCCCTTCGGCCCTCAATCCAGC
GGACCTTCCTTCCCGCGGCCTGCTGCCGGCTCTGCGGCCTCTTCCGCGTCTTCGCCTTCGCCCTCAGACG
AGTCGGATCTCCCTTTGGGCCGCCTCCCCGCGTCGACTTTAAGACCAATGACTTACAAGGCAGCTGTAGA
TCTTAGCCACTTTTTAAAAGAAAAGGGGGGACTGGAAGGGCTAATTCACTCCCAACGAAGACAAGATCTG
CTTTTTGCTTGTACTGGGTCTCTCTGGTTAGACCAGATCTGAGCCTGGGAGCTCTCTGGCTAACTAGGGA
ACCCACTGCTTAAGCCTCAATAAAGCTTGCCTTGAGTGCTTCAAGTAGTGTGTGCCCGTCTGTTGTGTGA
CTCTGGTAACTAGAGATCCCTCAGACCCTTTTAGTCAGTGTGGAAAATCTCTAGCAGTACGTATAGTAGT
TCATGTCATCTTATTATTCAGTATTTATAACTTGCAAAGAAATGAATATCAGAGAGTGAGAGGAACTTGT
TTATTGCAGCTTATAATGGTTACAAATAAAGCAATAGCATCACAAATTTCACAAATAAAGCATTTTTTTC
ACTGCATTCTAGTTGTGGTTTGTCCAAACTCATCAATGTATCTTATCATGTCTGGCTCTAGCTATCCCGC
CCCTAACTCCGCCCATCCCGCCCCTAACTCCGCCCAGTTCCGCCCATTCTCCGCCCCATGGCTGACTAAT
TTTTTTTATTTATGCAGAGGCCGAGGCCGCCTCGGCCTCTGAGCTATTCCAGAAGTAGTGAGGAGGCTTT
TTTGGAGGCCTAGGGACGTACCCAATTCGCCCTATAGTGAGTCGTATTACGCGCGCTCACTGGCCGTCGT
TTTACAACGTCGTGACTGGGAAAACCCTGGCGTTACCCAACTTAATCGCCTTGCAGCACATCCCCCTTTC
GCCAGCTGGCGTAATAGCGAAGAGGCCCGCACCGATCGCCCTTCCCAACAGTTGCGCAGCCTGAATGGCG
AATGGG
[124 nt withheld, positions 3367-3490]
C
[91 nt withheld, positions 3492-3582]
A
[49 nt withheld, positions 3584-3632]
CCTTTGACGTTGGAGTCCACGTTCTTT
[37 nt withheld, positions 3660-3696]
ACCCTATCTCGGTCTATTCTTTTGATTTATAAGGGATTTTGCCGATTTCGGCCTATTGGTTAAAAAATGA
GCTGATTTAACAAAAATTTAACGCGAATTTTAACAAAATATTAACGCTTACAATTTAGGTGGCACTTTTC
GGGGAAATGTGCGCGGAACCCCTATTTGTTTATTTTTCTAAATACATTCAAATATGTATCCGCTCATGAG
ACAATAACCCTGATAAATGCTTCAATAATATTGAAAAAGGAAGAGTATGAGTATTCAACATTTCCGTGTC
GCCCTTATTCCCTTTTTTGCGGCATTTTGCCTTCCTGTTTTTGCTCACCCAGAAACGCTGGTGAAAGTAA
AAGATGCTGAAGATCAGTTGGGTGCACGAGTGGGTTACATCGAACTGGATCTCAACAGCGGTAAGATCCT
TGAGAGTTTTCGCCCCGAAGAACGTTTTCCAATGATGAGCACTTTTAAAGTTCTGCTATGTGGCGCGGTA
TTATCCCGTATTGACGCCGGGCAAGAGCAACTCGGTCGCCGCATACACTATTCTCAGAATGACTTGGTTG
AGTACTCACCAGTCACAGAAAAGCATCTTACGGATGGCATGACAGTAAGAGAATTATGCAGTGCTGCCAT
AACCATGAGTGATAACACTGCGGCCAACTTACTTCTGACAACGATCGGAGGACCGAAGGAGCTAACCGCT
TTTTTGCACAACATGGGGGATCATGTAACTCGCCTTGATCGTTGGGAACCGGAGCTGAATGAAGCCATAC
CAAACGACGAGCGTGACACCACGATGCCTGTAGCAATGGCAACAACGTTGCGCAAACTATTAACTGGCGA
ACTACTTACTCTAGCTTCCCGGCAACAATTAATAGACTGGATGGAGGCGGATAAAGTTGCAGGACCACTT
CTGCGCTCGGCCCTTCCGGCTGGCTGGTTTATTGCTGATAAATCTGGAGCCGGTGAGCGTGGGTCTCGCG
GTATCATTGCAGCACTGGGGCCAGATGGTAAGCCCTCCCGTATCGTAGTTATCTACACGACGGGGAGTCA
GGCAACTATGGATGAACGAAATAGACAGATCGCTGAGATAGGTGCCTCACTGATTAAGCATTGGTAACTG
TCAGACCAAGTTTACTCATATATACTTTAGATTGATTTAAAACTTCATTTTTAATTTAAAAGGATCTAGG
TGAAGATCCTTTTTGATAATCTCATGACCAAAATCCCTTAACGTGAGTTTTCGTTCCACTGAGCGTCAGA
CCCCGTAGAAAAGATCAAAGGATCTTCTTGAGATCCTTTTTTTCTGCGCGTAATCTGCTGCTTGCAAACA
AAAAAACCACCGCTACCAGCGGTGGTTTGTTTGCCGGATCAAGAGCTACCAACTCTTTTTCCGAAGGTAA
CTGGCTTCAGCAGAGCGCAGATACCAAATACTGTTCTTCTAGTGTAGCCGTAGTTAGGCCACCACTTCAA
GAACTCTGTAGCACCGCCTACATACCTCGCTCTGCTAATCCTGTTACCAGTGGCTGCTGCCAGTGGCGAT
AAGTCGTGTCTTACCGGGTTGGACTCAAGACGATAGTTACCGGATAAGGCGCAGCGGTCGGGCTGAACGG
GGGGTTCGTGCACACAGCCCAGCTTGGAGCGAACGACCTACACCGAACTGAGATACCTACAGCGTGAGCT
ATGAGAAAGCGCCACGCTTCCCGAAGGGAGAAAGGCGGACAGGTATCCGGTAAGCGGCAGGGTCGGAACA
GGAGAGCGCACGAGGGAGCTTCCAGGGGGAAACGCCTGGTATCTTTATAGTCCTGTCGGGTTTCGCCACC
TCTGACTTGAGCGTCGATTTTTGTGATGCTCGTCAGGGGGGCGGAGCCTATGGAAAAACGCCAGCAACGC
GGCCTTTTTACGGTTCCTGGCCTTTTGCTGGCCTTTTGCTCACATGTTCTTTCCTGCGTTATCCCCTGAT
TCTGTGGATAACCGTATTACCGCCTTTGAGTGAGCTGATACCGCTCGCCGCAGCCGAACGACCGAGCGCA
GCGAGTCAGTGAGCGAGGAAGCGGAAGAGCGCCCAATACGCAAACCGCCTCTCCCCGCGCGTTGGCCGAT
TCATTAATGCAGCTGGCACGACAGGTTTCCCGACTGGAAAGCGGGCAGTGAGCGCAACGCAATTAATGTG
AGTTAGCTCACTCATTAGGCACCCCAGGCTTTACACTTTATGCTTCCGGCTCGTATGTTGTGTGGAATTG
TGAGCGGATAACAATTTCACACAGGAAACAGCTATGACCATGATTACGCCAAGCGCGCAATTAACCCTCA
CTAAAGGGAACAAAAGCTGGAGCTGCAAGCTTAATGTAGTCTTATGCAATACTCTTGTAGTCTTGCAACA
TGGTAACGATGAGTTAGCAACATGCCTTACAAGGAGAGAAAAAGCACCGTGCATGCCGATTGGTGGAAGT
AAGGTGGTACGATCGTGCCTTATTAGGAAGGCAACAGACGGGTCTGACATGGATTGGACGAACCACTGAA
TTGCCGCATTGCAGAGATATTGTATTTAAGTGCCTAGCTCGATACATAAACGGGTCTCTCTGGTTAGACC
AGATCTGAGCCTGGGAGCTCTCTGGCTAACTAGGGAACCCACTGCTTAAGCCTCAATAAAGCTTGCCTTG
AGTGCTTCAAGTAGTGTGTGCCCGTCTGTTGTGTGACTCTGGTAACTAGAGATCCCTCAGACCCTTTTAG
TCAGTGTGGAAAATCTCTAGCAGTGGCGCCCGAACAGGGACTTGAAAGCGAAAGGGAAACCAGAGGAGCT
CTCTCGACGCAGGACTCGGCTTGCTGAAGCGCGCACGGCAAGAGGCGAGGGGCGGCGACTGGTGAGTACG
CCAAAAATTTTGACTAGCGGAGGCTAGAAGGAGAGAGATGGGTGCGAGAGCGTCAGTATTAAGCGGGGGA
GAATTAGATCGCGATGGGAAAAAATTCGGTTAAGGCCAGGGGGAAAGAAAAAATATAAATTAAAACATAT
AGTATGGGCAAGCAGGGAGCTAGAACGATTCGCAGTTAATCCTGGCCTGTTAGAAACATCAGAAGGCTGT
AGACAAATACTGGGACAGCTACAACCATCCCTTCAGACAGGATCAGAAGAACTTAGATCATTATATAATA
CAGTAGCAACCCTCTATTGTGTGCATCAAAGGATAGAGATAAAAGACACCAAGGAAGCTTTAGACAAGAT
AGAGGAAGAGCAAAACAAAAGTAAGACCACCGCACAGCAAGCGGCCGCTGATCTTCAGACCTGGAGGAGG
AGATATGAGGGACAATTGGAGAAGTGAATTATATAAATATAAAGTAGTAAAAATTGAACCATTAGGAGTA
GCACCCACCAAGGCAAAGAGAAGAGTGGTGCAGAGAGAAAAAAGAGCAGTGGGAATAGGAGCTTTGTTCC
TTGGGTTCTTGGGAGCAGCAGGAAGCACTATGGGCGCAGCGTCAATGACGCTGACGGTACAGGCCAGACA
ATTATTGTCTGGTATAGTGCAGCAGCAGAACAATTTGCTGAGGGCTATTGAGGCGCAACAGCATCTGTTG
CAACTCACAGTCTGGGGCATCAAGCAGCTCCAGGCAAGAATCCTGGCTGTGGAAAGATACCTAAAGGATC
AACAGCTCCTGGGGATTTGGGGTTGCTCTGGAAAACTCATTTGCACCACTGCTGTGCCTTGGAATGCTAG
TTGGAGTAATAAATCTCTGGAACAGATTTGGAATCACACGACCTGGATGGAGTGGGACAGAGAAATTAAC
AATTACACAAGCTTAATACACTCCTTAATTGAAGAATCGCAAAACCAGCAAGAAAAGAATGAACAAGAAT
TATTGGAATTAGATAAATGGGCAAGTTTGTGGAATTGGTTTAACATAACAAATTGGCTGTGGTATATAAA
ATTATTCATAATGATAGTAGGAGGCTTGGTAGGTTTAAGAATAGTTTTTGCTGTACTTTCTATAGTGAAT
AGAGTTAGGCAGGGATATTCACCATTATCGTTTCAGACCCACCTCCCAACCCCGAGGGGACCCAGAGAGG
GCCTATTTCCCATGATTCCTTCATATTTGCATATACGATACAAGGCTGTTAGAGAGATAATTAGAATTAA
TTTGACTGTAAACACAAAGATATTAGTACAAAATACGTGACGTAGAAAGTAATAATTTCTTGGGTAGTTT
GCAGTTTTAAAATTATGTTTTAAAATGGACTATCATATGCTTACCGTAACTTGAAAGTATTTCGATTTCT
TGGCTTTATATATCTTGTGGAAAGGACGAAACACCGATAGCATTGTATTTACCACAGTTTTAGAGCTAGA
AATAGCAAGTTAAAATAAGGCTAGTCCGTTATCAACTTGAAAAAGTGGCACCGAGTCGGTGCTTTTTTAA
GCTTGGCGTAACTAGATCTTGAGACAAATGGCAGTATTCATCCACAATTTTAAAAGAAAAGGGGGGATTG
GGGGGTACAGTGCAGGGGAAAGAATAGTAGACATAATAGCAACAGACATACAAACTAAAGAATTACAAAA
ACAAATTACAAAAATTCAAAATTTTCGGGTTTATTACAGGGACAGCAGAGATCCACTTTGGCGCCGGCTC
GAGGGGG
