>Addgene plasmid #77362 | CSNK1G3 gRNA (BRDN0001145081) | depositor partial sequence | sequence record 144822 | Target Sequence
ATAGCATTGTATTTACCACA
