>Addgene plasmid #77362 | CSNK1G3 gRNA (BRDN0001145081) | addgene partial sequence | sequence record 187615 | hU6-F
GTAGAAAGTAATAATTTCTTGGGTAGTTTGCAGTTTTAAAATTATGTTTTAAAATGGACTATCATATGCT
TACCGTAACTTGAAAGTATTTCGATTTCTTGGCTTTATATATCTTGTGGAAAGGACGAAACACCGATAGC
ATTGTATTTACCACAGTTTTAGAGCTAGAAATAGCAAGTTAAAATAAGGCTAGTCCGTTATCAACTTGAA
AAAGTGGCACCGAGTCGGTGCTTTTTTAAGCTTGGCGTAACTAGATCTTGAGACAAATGGCAGTATTCAT
CCACAATTTTAAAAGAAAAGGGGGGATTGGGGGGTACAGTGCAGGGGAAAGAATAGTAGACATAATAGCA
ACAGACATACAAACTAAAGAATTACAAAAACAAATTACAAAAATTCAAAATTTTCGGGTTTATTACAGGG
ACAGCAGAGATCCACTTTGGCGCCGGCTCGAGGGGGCCCGGGTGCAAAGATGGATAAAGTTTTAAACAGA
GAGGAATCTTTGCAGCTAATGGACCTTCTAGGTCTTGAAAGGAGTGGGAATTGGCTCCGGTGCCCGTCAG
TGGGCAGAGC
